Addgene plasmid #13366: pMXs-Oct3/4
Purpose: Retroviral expression of mouse Oct3/4
Depositing lab: Shinya Yamanaka. Depositing organization: Kyoto University, Center for iPS Cell Research and Application. Publication: Induction of pluripotent stem cells from mouse embryonic and adult fibroblast cultures by defined factors. Takahashi K, Yamanaka S. Cell. 2006 Aug 25. 126(4):663-76. 10.1016/j.cell.2006.07.024 PubMed 16904174.
Backbone
  Vector backbone: pMXs
  Backbone size w/o insert (bp): 4600
  Vector type: Mammalian Expression, Retroviral
Growth in bacteria
  Bacterial resistance: Ampicillin, 100 μg/mL
  Growth temperature: 37°C
  Growth strain: DH5alpha
  Copy number: High Copy
Gene/Insert
  Gene/Insert name: POU domain, class 5, transcription factor 1 (alt name: Oct3/4)
  Species: M. musculus (mouse)
  Insert size (bp): 1134
  Mutation: None
  Entrez Gene: Pou5f1 (a.k.a. NF-A3, Oct-3, Oct-3/4, Oct-4, Oct3, Oct3/4, Oct4, Otf-3, Otf-4, Otf3, Otf3-rs7, Otf3g, Otf4)
  Cloning method: Restriction Enzyme
  Sequencing primers: 5′ pMX-S1811
Resource information
  A portion of this plasmid was derived from a plasmid made by: pMXs is from Dr. Toshio Kitamura of the University of Tokyo, the Institute of Medical Science. If you use this plasmid in a paper, please cite: Retrovirus-mediated gene transfer and expression cloning: powerful tools in functional genomics. Exp Hematol. 2003 Nov;31(11):1007-14. Kitamura T, Koshino Y, Shibata F, Oki T, Nakajima H, Nosaka T, Kumagai H.
Terms and licenses: Academic/Nonprofit Terms; Industry Terms: Not Available to Industry
Depositor comments: The sequence of primer pMX-S1811 is GAC GGC ATC GCA GCT TGG ATA CAC. Mouse Oct3/4 includes C91T mutation. We found that EST clones including substitution C91 to T in NCBI database. So we believe that these substitutions are ascribed to SNPs. CJ069184 RIKEN full-length enriched mouse cDNA library, CRL-2070 CJ069414 RIKEN full-length enriched mouse cDNA library, CRL-2070 As we have shown in the previous our papers, these changes do not affect biological functions of the transcription factors during reprogramming.
How to cite: pMXs-Oct3/4 was a gift from Shinya Yamanaka (Addgene plasmid # 13366 ; http://n2t.net/addgene:13366 ; RRID:Addgene_13366)
