[The description below was written by a language model from this plasmid's Addgene catalogue record and pLannotate feature annotations shown in this document.]
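Description:
pMXs-Oct3/4 is a gammaretroviral expression plasmid built on the pMXs backbone, a Moloney murine leukemia virus (MMLV)-derived vector, and carries the mouse Pou5f1 (Oct3/4) cDNA. In bacteria it is maintained as a high-copy plasmid through a ColE1/pUC-type origin and selected with ampicillin via the β-lactamase gene under its own promoter. The sequenced record is about 5.96 kb, consistent with the roughly 4.6 kb backbone plus an insert of about 1.1 kb. No mammalian drug-selection marker or reporter is annotated.

The viral cassette lies on the reverse strand of the record and is bounded by two long terminal repeats. The upstream one is labelled by the annotation software as a murine embryonic stem cell virus-type LTR, although by position it acts as the 5′ LTR. It is followed by the MMLV packaging signal (Ψ), a truncated gag lacking its start codon that extends the packaging region, and a pol fragment containing the splice acceptor. The Oct3/4 coding sequence follows, flanked by attB1 and attB2 Gateway recombination sites, and the MMLV LTR closes the cassette. No internal promoter is annotated, so expression is presumably driven from the 5′ LTR. Because intact gag, pol and env genes are absent, these functions must be supplied in trans by a packaging cell line to make replication-defective virus that integrates into target cells.

The depositor notes a C91T substitution in the cDNA, attributed to a natural polymorphism and reported not to affect function in reprogramming. The plasmid comes from the work that defined factor-based induction of pluripotent stem cells from mouse fibroblasts, and is used to deliver Oct3/4 for such reprogramming.
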