Features (pLannotate 1.2.2; 13 found; start..end, strand, type, name):
      2..54      +  CDS            lacI (fragment): lac repressor; lacI; The lac repressor binds to the lac operator to inhibit transcription in E. coli. This inhibition can be relieved by adding lactose or isopropyl-β-D-thiogalactopyranoside (IPTG).
    120..711     -  LTR            LTR: long terminal repeat from Moloney murine leukemia virus
    906..930     +  protein_bind   attB2: mutant version of attB; recombination site for the Gateway® BP reaction BP Clonase™
   1092..2147    -  CDS            Pou5f1: PO5F1_MOUSE - Also known as Oct-3, Oct-4, Otf-3, Otf3. Experimental evidence at protein level: Swiss-Prot protein existence level 1. Transcription factor that binds to the octamer motif (5'- ATTTGCAT-3') (PubMed:1972777, PubMed:1690859, PubMed:1967980, PubMed:17525163, PubMed:23376973). Forms a trimeric complex with SOX2 or SOX15 on DNA and controls the expression of a number of genes involved in embryonic development such as YES1, FGF4, UTF1 and ZFP206 (PubMed:15863505, PubMed:17097055, PubMed:17496161, PubMed:19740739). Critical for early embryogenesis and for embryonic stem cell pluripotenc
   2159..2183    -  protein_bind   attB1: mutant version of attB; recombination site for the Gateway® BP reaction BP Clonase™
   2234..2608    -  misc_feature   pol region: Moloney murine leukemia virus (MMLV) pol region containing the splice acceptor site
   2618..3034    -  CDS            gag (truncated): truncated Moloney murine leukemia virus (MMLV) gag gene lacking the start codon
   3111..3199    -  misc_feature   MESV Ψ (fragment): packaging signal of murine embryonic stem cell virus
   3251..3450    -  misc_feature   MMLV Ψ: packaging signal of Moloney murine leukemia virus (MMLV)
   3514..4030    -  LTR            3' LTR: 3' long terminal repeat from murine embryonic stem cell virus
   4061..4165    +  promoter       AmpR promoter: bla
   4166..5026    +  CDS            AmpR: β-lactamase; bla; confers resistance to ampicillin, carbenicillin, and related antibiotics
   5190..5778    +  rep_origin     ori: high-copy-number ColE1/pMB1/pBR322/pUC origin of replication
>Addgene plasmid #13366 | pMXs-Oct3/4 | addgene full sequence | sequence record 115643 | Addgene NGS Result
AGCGCCCAATACGCAAACCGCCTCTCCCCGCGCGTTGGCCGATTCATTAATGCAACTATGGCCATTTAAT
GTAAATACTTAAGAAAAAAAACCAAATTAATTTTGATACATGCTGCATGTGAAAGACCCCCGCTGACGGG
TAGTCAATCACTCAGAGGAGACCCTCCCAAGGAACAGCGAGACCACAAGTCGGATGCAACTGCAAGAGGG
TTTATTGGATACACGGGTACCCGGGCGACTCAGTCAATCGGAGGACTGGCGCGCCGAGTGAGGGGTTGTG
GGCTCTTTTATTGAGCTCGGGGAGCAGAAGCGCGCGAACAGAAGCGAGAAGCGAACTGATTGGTTAGTTC
AAATAAGGCACAGGGTCATTTCAGGTCCTTGGGGCACCCTGGAAACATCTGATGGTTCTCTAGAAACTGC
TGAGGGCTGGACCGCATCTGGGGACCATCTGTTCTTGGCCCTGAGCCGGGGCAGGAACTGCTTACCACAG
ATATCCTGTTTGGCCCATATTCAGCTGTTCCATCTGTTCTTGGCCCTGAGCCGGGGCAGGAACTGCTTAC
CACAGATATCCTGTTTGGCCCATATTCAGCTGTTCCATCTGTTCCTGACCTTGATCTGAACTTCTCTATT
CTCAGTTATGTATTTTTCCATGCCTTGCAAAATGGCGTTACTTAAGCTAGCTTGCCAAACCTACAGGTGG
GGTCTTTCATTCCCCCCTTTTTCTGGAGACTAAATAAAATCTTTTATTTTATCGTCGACCACTGTGCTGG
CGGCCGCTCGAGTTTAAATAGTACATAATGGATTTCCTTACGCGAAATACGGGCAGACATGGCCTGCCCG
GTTATTATTATTTTTGACACCAGACCAACTGGTAATGGTAGCGACCGGCGCTCAGCTGGAATATCACCAC
TTTGTACAAGAAAGCTGGGTTGATCAACAGCATCACTGAGCTTCTTTCCCCATCCCACCCCCCACCCCTG
TTGTGCTTTTAATCCCTCCTCAGTAAAAGAATTTAACCCCAAAGCTCCAGGTTCTCTTGTCTACCTCCCT
TGCCTTGGCTCACAGCATCCCCAGGGAGGGCTGGTGCCTCAGTTTGAATGCATGGGAGAGCCCAGAGCAG
TGACGGGAACAGAGGGAAAGGCCTCGCCCTCAGGAAAAGGGACTGAGTAGAGTGTGGTGAAGTGGGGGCT
TCCATAGCCTGGGGTGCCAAAGTGGGGACCTGGGGGCAGAGGAAAGGATACAGCCCCCCCTGGGAAAGGT
GTCCCTGTAGCCTCATACTCTTCTCGTTGGGAATACTCAATACTTGATCTTTTGCCCTTCTGGCGCCGGT
TACAGAACCATACTCGAACCACATCCTTCTCTAGCCCAAGCTGATTGGCGATGTGAGTGATCTGCTGTAG
GGAGGGCTTCGGGCACTTCAGAAACATGGTCTCCAGACTCCACCTCACACGGTTCTCAATGCTAGTTCGC
TTTCTCTTCCGGGCCTGCACCAGGGTCTCCGATTTGCATATCTCCTGAAGGTTCTCATTGTTGTCGGCTT
CCTCCACCCACTTCTCCAGCAGGGGCCGCAGCTTACACATGTTCTTAAGGCTGAGCTGCAAGGCCTCGAA
GCGACAGATGGTGGTCTGGCTGAACACCTTTCCAAAGAGAACGCCCAGGGTGAGCCCCACGTCGGCCTGG
GTGTACCCCAAGGTGATCCTCTTCTGCTTCAGCAGCTTGGCAAACTGTTCTAGCTCCTTCTGCAGGGCTT
TCATGTCCTGGGACTCCTCGGGAGTTGGTTCCACCTTCTCCAACTTCACGGCATTGGGGCGGTCGGCACA
GGGCTCAGAGGAGGTTCCCTCTGAGTTGCTTTCCACTCGTGCTCCTGCCTGGCCCTCAGGCTGCAAAGTC
TCCACGCCAACTTGGGGGACTAGGCCCAGTCCAACCTGAGGTCCACAGTATGCCATCCCTCCGCAGAACT
CGTATGCGGGCGGACATGGGGAGATCCCCAATACCTCTGAGCCTGGTCCGATTCCAGGCCCACCTGGAGG
CCCTTGGAAGCTTAGCCAGGTTCGAGAATCCACCCAGCCCGGCTCCAGCCCTGCTGACCCATCACCCCCA
CCTGGTGGGGGTGAGAAGGCGAAGTCTGAAGCCAGGTGTCCAGCCATGGGGAAGGTGGAGCCTGCTTTTT
TGTACAAACTTGTGATTTCCCGTACCACCACACTGGGATCCTTAATTAACTAGCTAGATCCGGCAGTCTA
GAGGATGGTCCACCCCCGGGGTCGGCAGCCTTCACGTGGGCGGCGTGTATCCAAGCTGCGATGCCGTCTA
CTTTGAGGGCGGTGGGGGTGGTCAGCAGGACTGTGTAAGGTCCTTTCCAGCGAGGTTCTAGGTTCTTAGT
CTGGTGTCGGCGGACCCACACTGTGTCGCCGACTCGGTAAGGGTGAGGTACCACCGGTCGGTCCAGTTGT
TCTTGGTAGGCTGCCGCCAGAGGTCTCCAGACTTCGTGCTGGACTAAGTAGAGAGCCTGTAAGTGAGCTT
GGAGAGAGGGGCTGTTAGTAACTCTTGTCATGTCAGGGTCAGGGAAGTTTACAAGGGGCGGGGGTGCCCC
ATATAAGATCTCATATGGCCATATGGGGGCGCCTAGAGAAGGAGTGAGGGCTGGATAAAGGGAGGATCGA
GGCGGGGTCGAACGAGGAGGTTCAAGGGGGAGAGACGGGGCGGATGGAGGAAGAGGAGGCGGAGGCTTAG
GGTGTACAAAGGGCTTGACCCAGGGAGGGGGGTCAAAAGCCAAGGCTTCCCAGGTCACGATGTAGGGGAC
CTGGTCTGGGTGTCCATGCGGGCCAGGTGAAAAGACCTTGATCTTAACCTGGGTGATGAGGTCTCGGTTA
AAGGTGCCGTCTCGCGGCCATCCGACGTTAAAGGTTGGCCATTCTGCAGAGCAGAAGGTAACCCAACGTC
TCTTCTTGACATCTACCGACTGGTTGTGAGCGATCCGCTCGACATCTTTCCAGTGACCTAAGGTCAAACT
TAAGGGAGTGGTAACAGTCTGGCCCTAATTTTCAGACAAATACAGAAACACAGTCAGACAGAGACAACAC
AGAACGATGCTGCAGCAGACAAGACGCGCGGCGCGGCTTCGGTCCCAAACCGAAAGCAAAAATTCAGACG
GAGGCGGGAACTGTTTTAGGTTCTCGTCTCCTACCAGAACCACATATCCCTCCTATTAGGGGGGTGCACC
AAAGAGTCCAAAACGATCGGGATTTTTGGACTCAGGTCGGGCCACAAAAACGGCCCCCGAAGTCCCTGGG
ACGTCTCCCAGGGTTGCGGCCGGGTGTTCCGAACTCGTCAGTTCCACCACGGGTCCGCCAGATACAGAGC
TAGTTAGCTAACTAGTACCGACGCAGGCGCATAAAATCAGTCATAGACACTAGACAATCGGACAGACACA
GATAAGTTGCTGGCCAGCTTACCTCCCGGTGGTGGGTCGGTGGTCCCTGGGCAGGGGTCTCCCGATCCCG
GACGAGCCCCCAAATGAAAGACCCCCGCTGACGGGTAGTCAATCACTCAGAGGAGACCCTCCCAAGGAAC
AGCGAGACCACAAGTCGGATGCAACTGCAAGAGGGTTTATTGGATACACGGGTACCCGGGCGACTCAGTC
AATCGGAGGACTGGCGCCCCGAGTGAGGGGTTGTGGGCTCTTTTATTGAGCTCGGGGAGCAGAAGCGCGC
GAACAGAAGCGAGAAGCGAACTGATTGGTTAGTTCAAATAAGGCACAGGGTCATTTCAGGTCCTTGGGGC
ACCCTGGAAACATCTGATGGTTCTCTAGAAACTGCTGAGGGCTGGACCGCATCTGGGGACCATCTGTTCT
TGGCCCTGAGCCGGGGCAGGAACTGCTTACCACAGATATCCTGTTTGGCCCATATTCAGCTGTTCCATCT
GTTCCTGACCTTGATCTGAACTTTTCTATTCTCAGTTATGTATTTTTCCATGCCTTGCAAAATGGCGTTA
CTTAAGCTAGCTTGCCAAACCTACAGGTGGGGTCTTTCATTATGCAGGTGGCACTTTTCGGGGAAATGTG
CGCGGAACCCCTATTTGTTTATTTTTCTAAATACATTCAAATATGTATCCGCTCATGAGACAATAACCCT
GATAAATGCTTCAATAATATTGAAAAAGGAAGAGTATGAGTATTCAACATTTCCGTGTCGCCCTTATTCC
CTTTTTTGCGGCATTTTGCCTTCCTGTTTTTGCTCACCCAGAAACGCTGGTGAAAGTAAAAGATGCTGAA
GATCAGTTGGGTGCACGAGTGGGTTACATCGAACTGGATCTCAACAGCGGTAAGATCCTTGAGAGTTTTC
GCCCCGAAGAACGTTTTCCAATGATGAGCACTTTTAAAGTTCTGCTATGTGGCGCGGTATTATCCCGTAT
TGACGCCGGGCAAGAGCAACTCGGTCGCCGCATACACTATTCTCAGAATGACTTGGTTGAGTACTCACCA
GTCACAGAAAAGCATCTTACGGATGGCATGACAGTAAGAGAATTATGCAGTGCTGCCATAACCATGAGTG
ATAACACTGCGGCCAACTTACTTCTGACAACGATCGGAGGACCGAAGGAGCTAACCGCTTTTTTGCACAA
CATGGGGGATCATGTAACTCGCCTTGATCGTTGGGAACCGGAGCTGAATGAAGCCATACCAAACGACGAG
CGTGACACCACGATGCCTGTAGCAATGGCAACAACGTTGCGCAAACTATTAACTGGCGAACTACTTACTC
TAGCTTCCCGGCAACAATTAATAGACTGGATGGAGGCGGATAAAGTTGCAGGACCACTTCTGCGCTCGGC
CCTTCCGGCTGGCTGGTTTATTGCTGATAAATCTGGAGCCGGTGAGCGTGGGTCTCGCGGTATCATTGCA
GCACTGGGGCCAGATGGTAAGCCCTCCCGTATCGTAGTTATCTACACGACGGGGAGTCAGGCAACTATGG
ATGAACGAAATAGACAGATCGCTGAGATAGGTGCCTCACTGATTAAGCATTGGTAACTGTCAGACCAAGT
TTACTCATATATACTTTAGATTGATTTGCGGCCGGCCGCAAAAGGATCTAGGTGAAGATCCTTTTTGATA
ATCTCATGACCAAAATCCCTTAACGTGAGTTTTCGTTCCACTGAGCGTCAGACCCCGTAGAAAAGATCAA
AGGATCTTCTTGAGATCCTTTTTTTCTGCGCGTAATCTGCTGCTTGCAAACAAAAAAACCACCGCTACCA
GCGGTGGTTTGTTTGCCGGATCAAGAGCTACCAACTCTTTTTCCGAAGGTAACTGGCTTCAGCAGAGCGC
AGATACCAAATACTGTTCTTCTAGTGTAGCCGTAGTTAGGCCACCACTTCAAGAACTCTGTAGCACCGCC
TACATACCTCGCTCTGCTAATCCTGTTACCAGTGGCTGCTGCCAGTGGCGATAAGTCGTGTCTTACCGGG
TTGGACTCAAGACGATAGTTACCGGATAAGGCGCAGCGGTCGGGCTGAACGGGGGGTTCGTGCACACAGC
CCAGCTTGGAGCGAACGACCTACACCGAACTGAGATACCTACAGCGTGAGCTATGAGAAAGCGCCACGCT
TCCCGAAGGGAGAAAGGCGGACAGGTATCCGGTAAGCGGCAGGGTCGGAACAGGAGAGCGCACGAGGGAG
CTTCCAGGGGGAAACGCCTGGTATCTTTATAGTCCTGTCGGGTTTCGCCACCTCTGACTTGAGCGTCGAT
TTTTGTGATGCTCGTCAGGGGGGCGGAGCCTATGGAAAAACGCCAGCAACGCGGCCTTTTTACGGTTCCT
GGCCTTTTGCTGGCCTTTTGCTCACATGTTCTTTCCTGCGTTATCCCCTGATTCTGTGGATAACCGTATT
ACCGCCTTTGAGTGAGCTGATACCGCTCGCCGCAGCCGAACGACCGAGCGCAGCGAGTCAGTGAGCGAGG
AAGCGGAAG
