>Addgene plasmid #13366 | pMXs-Oct3/4 | addgene partial sequence | sequence record 19745 | 13366 with pBMN5'
ATCCTCTAGACTGCCGGATCTAGCTAGTTAATTAAGGATCCCAGTGTGGTGGTACGGGAAATCACAAGTT
TGTACAAAAAAGCAGGCTCCACCTTCCCCATGGCTGGACACCTGGCTTCAGACTTCGCCTTCTCACCCCC
ACCAGGTGGGGGTGATGGGTCAGCAGGGCTGGAGCCGGGCTGGGTGGATTCTCGAACCTGGCTAAGCTTC
CAAGGGCCTCCAGGTGGGCCTGGAATCGGACCAGGCTCAGAGGTATTGGGGATCTCCCCATGTCCGCCCG
CATACGAGTTCTGCGGAGGGATGGCATACTGTGGACCTCAGGTTGGACTGGGCCTAGTCCCCCAAGTTGG
CGTGGAGACTTTGCAGCCTGAGGGCCAGGCAGGAGCACGAGTGGAAAGCAACTCAGAGGGAACCTCCTCT
GAGCCCTGTGCCGACCGCCCCAATGCCGTGAAGTTGGAGAAGGTGGAACCAACTCCCGAGGAGTCCCAGG
ACATGAAAGCCCTGCAGAAGGAGCTAGAACAGTTTGCCAAGCTGCTGAAGCAGAAGAGGATCACCTTGGG
GTACACCCAGGCCGACGTGGGGCTCACCCTGGGCGTTCTCTTTGGAAAGGTGTTCAGCCAGACCACCATC
TGTCGCTTCGAGGCCTTGCAGCTCAGCCTTAAGAACATGTGTAAGCTGCGGCCCCTGCTGGAGAAGTGGG
TGGAGGAAGCCGACAACAATGAGAACCTTCAGGAGATATGCAAATCGGAGACCCTGGTGCAGGCCCGGAA
GAGAAAGCGAACTAGCATTGAGAACCGTGTGAGGTGGAGTCTGGAGACCATGTTTCTGAAGTGCCCGAAG
CC
